>Addgene plasmid #162433 | CFP-FKBP | addgene full sequence | sequence record 319771 | Addgene NGS Result
TAGTTATTAATAGTAATCAATTACGGGGTCATTAGTTCATAGCCCATATATGGAGTTCCGCGTTACATAA
CTTACGGTAAATGGCCCGCCTGGCTGACCGCCCAACGACCCCCGCCCATTGACGTCAATAATGACGTATG
TTCCCATAGTAACGCCAATAGGGACTTTCCATTGACGTCAATGGGTGGAGTATTTACGGTAAACTGCCCA
CTTGGCAGTACATCAAGTGTATCATATGCCAAGTACGCCCCCTATTGACGTCAATGACGGTAAATGGCCC
GCCTGGCATTATGCCCAGTACATGACCTTATGGGACTTTCCTACTTGGCAGTACATCTACGTATTAGTCA
TCGCTATTACCATGGTGATGCGGTTTTGGCAGTACATCAATGGGCGTGGATAGCGGTTTGACTCACGGGG
ATTTCCAAGTCTCCACCCCATTGACGTCAATGGGAGTTTGTTTTGGCACCAAAATCAACGGGACTTTCCA
AAATGTCGTAACAACTCCGCCCCATTGACGCAAATGGGCGGTAGGCGTGTACGGTGGGAGGTCTATATAA
GCAGAGCTGGTTTAGTGAACCGTCAGATCCGCTAGCGCTACCGGTCGCCACCATGGTGAGCAAGGGCGAG
GAGCTGTTCACCGGGGTGGTGCCCATCCTGGTCGAGCTGGACGGCGACGTAAACGGCCACAAGTTCAGCG
TGTCCGGCGAGGGCGAGGGCGATGCCACCTACGGCAAGCTGACCCTGAAGTTCATCTGCACCACCGGCAA
GCTGCCCGTGCCCTGGCCCACCCTCGTGACCACCCTGACCTGGGGCGTGCAGTGCTTCAGCCGCTACCCC
GACCACATGAAGCAGCACGACTTCTTCAAGTCCGCCATGCCCGAAGGCTACGTCCAGGAGCGCACCATCT
TCTTCAAGGACGACGGCAACTACAAGACCCGCGCCGAGGTGAAGTTCGAGGGCGACACCCTGGTGAACCG
CATCGAGCTGAAGGGCATCGACTTCAAGGAGGACGGCAACATCCTGGGGCACAAGCTGGAGTACAACTAC
ATCAGCCACAACGTCTATATCACCGCCGACAAGCAGAAGAACGGCATCAAGGCCAACTTCAAGATCCGCC
ACAACATCGAGGACGGCAGCGTGCAGCTCGCCGACCACTACCAGCAGAACACCCCCATCGGCGACGGCCC
CGTGCTGCTGCCCGACAACCACTACCTGAGCACCCAGTCCGCCCTGAGCAAAGACCCCAACGAGAAGCGC
GATCACATGGTCCTGCTGGAGTTCGTGACCGCCGCCGGGATCACTCTCGGCATGGACGAGCTGTACAAGA
GTGCTGGTGGTGGAGTGCAGGTGGAAACCATCTCCCCAGGAGACGGGCGCACCTTCCCCAAGCGCGGCCA
GACCTGCGTGGTGCACTACACCGGGATGCTTGAAGATGGAAAGAAATTTGATTCCTCCCGGGACAGAAAC
AAGCCCTTTAAGTTTATGCTAGGCAAGCAGGAGGTGATCCGAGGCTGGGAAGAAGGGGTTGCCCAGATGA
GTGTGGGTCAGAGAGCCAAACTGACTATATCTCCAGATTATGCCTATGGTGCCACTGGGCACCCAGGCAT
CATCCCACCACATGCCACTCTCGTCTTCGATGTGGAGCTTCTAAAACTGGAAAGTGCTGGTGGTAGTGCT
GGTGGTAGTGCTGGTGGTAGTGCTGGTGGTAGTGCTGGTGGTCCTCGAGCTCAAGCTTCGAATTCTGCAG
TCGACGGTACCGCGGGCCCGGGATCCACCGGATCTAGATAACTGATCATAATCAGCCATACCACATTTGT
AGAGGTTTTACTTGCTTTAAAAAACCTCCCACACCTCCCCCTGAACCTGAAACATAAAATGAATGCAATT
GTTGTTGTTAACTTGTTTATTGCAGCTTATAATGGTTACAAATAAAGCAATAGCATCACAAATTTCACAA
ATAAAGCATTTTTTTCACTGCATTCTAGTTGTGGTTTGTCCAAACTCATCAATGTATCTTAAGGCGTAAA
TTGTAAGCGTTAATATTTTGTTAAAATTCGCGTTAAATTTTTGTTAAATCAGCTCATTTTTTAACCAATA
GGCCGAAATCGGCAAAATCCCTTATAAATCAAAAGAATAGACCGAGATAGGGT
[37 nt withheld, positions 2154-2190]
AAAGAACGTGGACTCCAACGTCAAAGG
[49 nt withheld, positions 2218-2266]
T
[91 nt withheld, positions 2268-2358]
G
[124 nt withheld, positions 2360-2483]
CAGGTGGCACTTTTCGGGGAAATGTGCGCGGAACCCCTATTTGTTTATTTTTCTAAATACATTCAAATAT
GTATCCGCTCATGAGACAATAACCCTGATAAATGCTTCAATAATATTGAAAAAGGAAGAGTCCTGAGGCG
GAAAGAACCAGCTGTGGAATGTGTGTCAGTTAGGGTGTGGAAAGTCCCCAGGCTCCCCAGCAGGCAGAAG
TATGCAAAGCATGCATCTCAATTAGTCAGCAACCAGGTGTGGAAAGTCCCCAGGCTCCCCAGCAGGCAGA
AGTATGCAAAGCATGCATCTCAATTAGTCAGCAACCATAGTCCCGCCCCTAACTCCGCCCATCCCGCCCC
TAACTCCGCCCAGTTCCGCCCATTCTCCGCCCCATGGCTGACTAATTTTTTTTATTTATGCAGAGGCCGA
GGCCGCCTCGGCCTCTGAGCTATTCCAGAAGTAGTGAGGAGGCTTTTTTGGAGGCCTAGGCTTTTGCAAA
GATCGATCAAGAGACAGGATGAGGATCGTTTCGCATGATTGAACAAGATGGATTGCACGCAGGTTCTCCG
GCCGCTTGGGTGGAGAGGCTATTCGGCTATGACTGGGCACAACAGACAATCGGCTGCTCTGATGCCGCCG
TGTTCCGGCTGTCAGCGCAGGGGCGCCCGGTTCTTTTTGTCAAGACCGACCTGTCCGGTGCCCTGAATGA
ACTGCAAGACGAGGCAGCGCGGCTATCGTGGCTGGCCACGACGGGCGTTCCTTGCGCAGCTGTGCTCGAC
GTTGTCACTGAAGCGGGAAGGGACTGGCTGCTATTGGGCGAAGTGCCGGGGCAGGATCTCCTGTCATCTC
ACCTTGCTCCTGCCGAGAAAGTATCCATCATGGCTGATGCAATGCGGCGGCTGCATACGCTTGATCCGGC
TACCTGCCCATTCGACCACCAAGCGAAACATCGCATCGAGCGAGCACGTACTCGGATGGAAGCCGGTCTT
GTCGATCAGGATGATCTGGACGAAGAGCATCAGGGGCTCGCGCCAGCCGAACTGTTCGCCAGGCTCAAGG
CGAGCATGCCCGACGGCGAGGATCTCGTCGTGACCCATGGCGATGCCTGCTTGCCGAATATCATGGTGGA
AAATGGCCGCTTTTCTGGATTCATCGACTGTGGCCGGCTGGGTGTGGCGGACCGCTATCAGGACATAGCG
TTGGCTACCCGTGATATTGCTGAAGAGCTTGGCGGCGAATGGGCTGACCGCTTCCTCGTGCTTTACGGTA
TCGCCGCTCCCGATTCGCAGCGCATCGCCTTCTATCGCCTTCTTGACGAGTTCTTCTGAGCGGGACTCTG
GGGTTCGAAATGACCGACCAAGCGACGCCCAACCTGCCATCACGAGATTTCGATTCCACCGCCGCCTTCT
ATGAAAGGTTGGGCTTCGGAATCGTTTTCCGGGACGCCGGCTGGATGATCCTCCAGCGCGGGGATCTCAT
GCTGGAGTTCTTCGCCCACCCTAGGGGGAGGCTAACTGAAACACGGAAGGAGACAATACCGGAAGGAACC
CGCGCTATGACGGCAATAAAAAGACAGAATAAAACGCACGGTGTTGGGTCGTTTGTTCATAAACGCGGGG
TTCGGTCCCAGGGCTGGCACTCTGTCGATACCCCACCGAGACCCCATTGGGGCCAATACGCCCGCGTTTC
TTCCTTTTCCCCACCCCACCCCCCAAGTTCGGGTGAAGGCCCAGGGCTCGCAGCCAACGTCGGGGCGGCA
GGCCCTGCCATAGCCTCAGGTTACTCATATATACTTTAGATTGATTTAAAACTTCATTTTTAATTTAAAA
GGATCTAGGTGAAGATCCTTTTTGATAATCTCATGACCAAAATCCCTTAACGTGAGTTTTCGTTCCACTG
AGCGTCAGACCCCGTAGAAAAGATCAAAGGATCTTCTTGAGATCCTTTTTTTCTGCGCGTAATCTGCTGC
TTGCAAACAAAAAAACCACCGCTACCAGCGGTGGTTTGTTTGCCGGATCAAGAGCTACCAACTCTTTTTC
CGAAGGTAACTGGCTTCAGCAGAGCGCAGATACCAAATACTGTTCTTCTAGTGTAGCCGTAGTTAGGCCA
CCACTTCAAGAACTCTGTAGCACCGCCTACATACCTCGCTCTGCTAATCCTGTTACCAGTGGCTGCTGCC
AGTGGCGATAAGTCGTGTCTTACCGGGTTGGACTCAAGACGATAGTTACCGGATAAGGCGCAGCGGTCGG
GCTGAACGGGGGGTTCGTGCACACAGCCCAGCTTGGAGCGAACGACCTACACCGAACTGAGATACCTACA
GCGTGAGCTATGAGAAAGCGCCACGCTTCCCGAAGGGAGAAAGGCGGACAGGTATCCGGTAAGCGGCAGG
GTCGGAACAGGAGAGCGCACGAGGGAGCTTCCAGGGGGAAACGCCTGGTATCTTTATAGTCCTGTCGGGT
TTCGCCACCTCTGACTTGAGCGTCGATTTTTGTGATGCTCGTCAGGGGGGCGGAGCCTATGGAAAAACGC
CAGCAACGCGGCCTTTTTACGGTTCCTGGCCTTTTGCTGGCCTTTTGCTCACATGTTCTTTCCTGCGTTA
TCCCCTGATTCTGTGGATAACCGTATTACCGCCATGCAT
Features (pLannotate 1.2.2; 15 found; start..end, strand, type, name):
     61..364     +  enhancer       CMV enhancer: human cytomegalovirus immediate early enhancer
    365..568     +  promoter       CMV promoter: human cytomegalovirus (CMV) immediate early promoter
    613..1329    +  CDS            ECFP: ECFP is a basic (constitutively fluorescent) cyan fluorescent protein published in 1996, derived from Aequorea victoria. It has low acid sensitivity.
   1342..1662    +  CDS            DmrB: F36V mutant of FK506-binding protein FKBP12 binds synthetic ligands that do not bind wild-type FKBP
   1724..1776    +  misc_feature   MCS: multiple cloning site
   1793..1877    +  CDS            large T antigen (fragment): large T antigen from SV40 (simian virus 40)
   1900..2021    +  polyA_signal   SV40 poly(A) signal: SV40 polyadenylation signal
   2055..2483    -  rep_origin     f1 ori (sequence partly withheld): f1 bacteriophage origin of replication; arrow indicates direction of (+) strand synthesis
   2510..2614    +  promoter       AmpR promoter: bla
   2616..2973    +  promoter       SV40 promoter: SV40 enhancer and early promoter
   3008..3802    +  CDS            NeoR/KanR: aminoglycoside phosphotransferase from Tn5; aph(3')-II (or nptII); confers resistance to neomycin, kanamycin, and G418 (Geneticin®)
   3823..3975    +  CDS            ble (fragment): BLE_KLEPN - Experimental evidence at protein level: Swiss-Prot protein existence level 1. Binding protein with a strong affinity to the bleomycin family of antibiotics. Binds to CL990; an antimitotic-antibiotic compound. From Klebsiella pneumoniae.
   4034..4081    +  polyA_signal   HSV TK poly(A) signal: herpes simplex virus thymidine kinase polyadenylation signal (Cole and Stacy, 1985)
   4172..4188    -  polyA_signal   bGH poly(A) signal (fragment): bovine growth hormone polyadenylation signal
   4410..4998    +  rep_origin     ori: high-copy-number ColE1/pMB1/pBR322/pUC origin of replication
