[The description below was written by a language model from this plasmid's Addgene catalogue record and pLannotate feature annotations shown in this document.]
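Description:
CFP-FKBP is a mammalian expression plasmid built on the Clontech C1 fluorescent-protein backbone, about 5.1 kb in the sequenced record. It expresses a synthetic fusion of enhanced cyan fluorescent protein (ECFP) to the FK506-binding protein FKBP. The human cytomegalovirus immediate-early enhancer and promoter drive the fusion, with ECFP at the N-terminus followed after a short linker by the FKBP domain. Remnants of the multiple cloning site lie downstream, and an SV40 polyadenylation signal terminates the transcript. The catalogue lists KpnI and SalI as the retained cloning sites. The automated annotation matched the FKBP segment to "DmrB", the F36V variant of FKBP12. Because the catalogue names the insert simply as FKBP, this label may only reflect close sequence similarity, and the record does not establish whether the mutation is present.

In bacteria the plasmid replicates from a high-copy ColE1/pUC-type origin and is selected with kanamycin. The Tn5 NeoR/KanR gene sits behind tandem bacterial (bla) and SV40 early promoters and is followed by an HSV TK polyadenylation signal. The same cassette can therefore confer G418 resistance in mammalian cells. An f1 origin is also present. The short large T antigen, ble and bGH poly(A) fragments in the feature table appear to be backbone remnants or partial matches rather than functional elements.

The stated purpose is use in chemically induced dimerization (CID) or chemically induced trimerization (CIT) systems. In such systems, a small molecule brings the FKBP module together with one or more partner domains supplied on other constructs. The cyan tag allows the FKBP component's localisation and ligand-triggered recruitment to be followed by live-cell fluorescence imaging.
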