Addgene plasmid #162433: CFP-FKBP
Purpose: for use in CID (chemically induced dimerization) or CIT (chemically induced trimerization) system
Depositing lab: Takanari Inoue. Depositing organization: Johns Hopkins University and School of Medicine. Publication: Rational design and implementation of a chemically inducible heterotrimerization system. Wu HD, Kikuchi M, Dagliyan O, Aragaki AK, Nakamura H, Dokholyan NV, Umehara T, Inoue T. Nat Methods. 2020 Sep;17(9):928-936. doi: 10.1038/s41592-020-0913-x. Epub 2020 Aug 3. PubMed 32747768.
Backbone
  Vector backbone: C1
  Backbone manufacturer: Clontech
  Vector type: Mammalian Expression
Growth in bacteria
  Bacterial resistance: Kanamycin, 50 μg/mL
  Growth temperature: 37°C
  Growth strain: DH5alpha
  Copy number: High Copy
Gene/Insert
  Gene/Insert name: CFP-FKBP
  Species: Synthetic
  Promoter: CMV
  Cloning method: Restriction Enzyme; 5′ cloning site KpnI (not destroyed); 3′ cloning site SalI (not destroyed)
  Sequencing primers: 5′ CATGGTCCTGCTGGAGTTCGTG; 3′ GAAATTTGTGATGCTATTGC
Terms and licenses: Academic/Nonprofit Terms; Industry Terms: Not Available to Industry
How to cite: CFP-FKBP was a gift from Takanari Inoue (Addgene plasmid # 162433 ; http://n2t.net/addgene:162433 ; RRID:Addgene_162433)
