>Addgene plasmid #162433 | CFP-FKBP | depositor partial sequence | sequence record 314998 | complete coding sequence
ATGGTGAGCAAGGGCGAGGAGCTGTTCACCGGGGTGGTGCCCATCCTGGTCGAGCTGGACGGCGACGTAA
ACGGCCACAAGTTCAGCGTGTCCGGCGAGGGCGAGGGCGATGCCACCTACGGCAAGCTGACCCTGAAGTT
CATCTGCACCACCGGCAAGCTGCCCGTGCCCTGGCCCACCCTCGTGACCACCCTGACCTGGGGCGTGCAG
TGCTTCAGCCGCTACCCCGACCACATGAAGCAGCACGACTTCTTCAAGTCCGCCATGCCCGAAGGCTACG
TCCAGGAGCGCACCATCTTCTTCAAGGACGACGGCAACTACAAGACCCGCGCCGAGGTGAAGTTCGAGGG
CGACACCCTGGTGAACCGCATCGAGCTGAAGGGCATCGACTTCAAGGAGGACGGCAACATCCTGGGGCAC
AAGCTGGAGTACAACTACATCAGCCACAACGTCTATATCACCGCCGACAAGCAGAAGAACGGCATCAAGG
CCAACTTCAAGATCCGCCACAACATCGAGGACGGCAGCGTGCAGCTCGCCGACCACTACCAGCAGAACAC
CCCCATCGGCGACGGCCCCGTGCTGCTGCCCGACAACCACTACCTGAGCACCCAGTCCGCCCTGAGCAAA
GACCCCAACGAGAAGCGCGATCACATGGTCCTGCTGGAGTTCGTGACCGCCGCCGGGATCACTCTCGGCA
TGGACGAGCTGTACAAGAGTGCTGGTGGTGGAGTGCAGGTGGAAACCATCTCCCCAGGAGACGGGCGCAC
CTTCCCCAAGCGCGGCCAGACCTGCGTGGTGCACTACACCGGGATGCTTGAAGATGGAAAGAAATTTGAT
TCCTCCCGGGACAGAAACAAGCCCTTTAAGTTTATGCTAGGCAAGCAGGAGGTGATCCGAGGCTGGGAAG
AAGGGGTTGCCCAGATGAGTGTGGGTCAGAGAGCCAAACTGACTATATCTCCAGATTATGCCTATGGTGC
CACTGGGCACCCAGGCATCATCCCACCACATGCCACTCTCGTCTTCGATGTGGAGCTTCTAAAACTGGAA
